Addgene plasmid #167874: NAX_CAGGS_CAS9_m4_KRAB_EYFP
Purpose: PiggyBac compatible plasmid expressing dCas9-KRAB
Depositing lab: Alejandro Chavez & Nan Cher Yeo. Depositing organization: Columbia University. Publication: Generation and application of a versatile CRISPR toolkit for mammalian cell engineering. Nghi Dang , Alissa Lance-Byrne, Angela Tung, Xiaoge Guo, Ryan J Cecchi, Joanna Buchthal, Alejandro Chavez, Nan Cher Yeo. Synthetic Biology, Volume 6, Issue 1, 2021 10.1093/synbio/ysab033.
Backbone
  Vector backbone: pB-CAGGS
  Vector type: CRISPR
  Selectable markers: EYFP
Growth in bacteria
  Bacterial resistance: Ampicillin, 100 μg/mL
  Growth temperature: 30°C
  Growth strain: NEB Stable
  Copy number: High Copy
Gene/Insert
  Gene/Insert name: dCas9-KRAB
  Species: Synthetic
  Mutation: D10A, D839A, H840A, N863A
  Cloning method: Gibson Cloning
Terms and licenses: Academic/Nonprofit Terms; Industry Terms: Not Available to Industry
How to cite: NAX_CAGGS_CAS9_m4_KRAB_EYFP was a gift from Alejandro Chavez & Nan Cher Yeo (Addgene plasmid # 167874 ; http://n2t.net/addgene:167874 ; RRID:Addgene_167874)
