[The description below was written by a language model from this plasmid's Addgene catalogue record and pLannotate feature annotations shown in this document.]
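Description:
NAX_CAGGS_CAS9_m4_KRAB_EYFP is a PiggyBac-compatible mammalian expression plasmid built on the pB-CAGGS backbone for delivering a dCas9-KRAB transcriptional repressor. It is propagated in E. coli through a high-copy ColE1/pUC-type origin with ampicillin resistance (AmpR under its own bla promoter). The backbone also carries an f1 origin and remnants of a lac promoter/operator and lacZα region. The automated annotation does not call the PiggyBac transposon terminal repeats, so their positions are not documented in the feature table. Short fragments matched to the phage lambda portal protein gene flank the cargo region and appear to be non-functional backbone sequence.

The main cassette uses the composite CAGGS promoter (CMV enhancer, chicken β-actin promoter and a chimeric β-actin/β-globin intron) to drive Cas9m4. This is the Streptococcus pyogenes Cas9 variant carrying D10A, D839A, H840A and N863A, which binds DNA under guide RNA direction but cannot cut it. Downstream of the Cas9m4 coding sequence is a short segment annotated by homology as a human zinc-finger protein fragment (ZNF720), which presumably corresponds to the KRAB repressor domain named in the record, followed by an HSV TK polyadenylation signal. A second, independent unit places monomeric EYFP (A206K) under an EF-1α core promoter with an SV40 poly(A) signal, giving a fluorescent marker in place of a drug resistance gene.

No guide RNA cassette is annotated, so guides would have to be supplied separately. The plasmid is part of a CRISPR toolkit for mammalian cell engineering. Its expected use is transposase-mediated genomic integration to make cells stably expressing dCas9-KRAB for CRISPR interference, with carriers identified or sorted by yellow fluorescence.
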