Features (pLannotate 1.2.2; 22 found; start..end, strand, type, name):
    117..1133    +  intron         chimeric intron: chimera between introns from chicken β-actin and rabbit β-globin
   1236..5339    +  CDS            Cas9m4: catalytically dead mutant of the Cas9 endonuclease from the Streptococcus pyogenes Type II CRISPR/Cas system RNA-guided DNA-binding protein that lacks endonuclease activity due to the mutations D10A, D839A, H840A, and N863A (Mali et al., 2013)
   5439..5627    +  CDS            ZNF720 (fragment): ZN720_HUMAN - Experimental evidence at protein level: Swiss-Prot protein existence level 1. From Homo sapiens (Human).
   5726..5774    +  polyA_signal   HSV TK poly(A) signal: herpes simplex virus thymidine kinase polyadenylation signal (Cole and Stacy, 1985)
   6006..6217    +  promoter       EF-1α core promoter: core promoter for human elongation factor EF-1α
   6233..6952    +  CDS            mEYFP: enhanced YFP with monomerizing A206K mutation (Zacharias et al., 2002) mammalian codon-optimized
   6956..7077    +  polyA_signal   SV40 poly(A) signal: SV40 polyadenylation signal
   7095..7187    +  ncRNA          G-CSF SLDE: Accession: RF00183 - G-CSF factor stem-loop destabilising element (SLDE)
   7884..8351    +  CDS            B (fragment): PORTL_LAMBD - Experimental evidence at protein level: Swiss-Prot protein existence level 1. Forms the portal vertex of the capsid (PubMed:6228056, PubMed:6232391). This portal plays critical roles in head assembly, genome packaging, neck/tail attachment, and genome ejection (Probable). The portal protein multimerizes as a single ring-shaped homododecamer arranged around a central channel (PubMed:6232391). Binds to the terminase subunits to form the packaging machine (PubMed:7799432). From Escherichia phage lambda (Bacteriophage lambda).
   8387..8409    -  protein_bind   lac operator (fragment): The lac repressor binds to the lac operator to inhibit transcription in E. coli. This inhibition can be relieved by adding lactose or isopropyl-β-D-thiogalactopyranoside (IPTG). lac repressor encoded by lacI
   8413..8443    -  promoter       lac promoter: promoter for the E. coli lac operon
   8458..8479    -  protein_bind   CAP binding site: CAP binding activates transcription in the presence of cAMP. E. coli catabolite activator protein
   8492..8584    -  CDS            lacI (fragment): lac repressor; lacI; The lac repressor binds to the lac operator to inhibit transcription in E. coli. This inhibition can be relieved by adding lactose or isopropyl-β-D-thiogalactopyranoside (IPTG).
   8767..9355    -  rep_origin     ori: high-copy-number ColE1/pMB1/pBR322/pUC origin of replication
   9526..10386   -  CDS            AmpR: β-lactamase; bla; confers resistance to ampicillin, carbenicillin, and related antibiotics
  10387..10491   -  promoter       AmpR promoter: bla
  10544..10972   -  rep_origin     f1 ori (sequence partly withheld): f1 bacteriophage origin of replication; arrow indicates direction of (+) strand synthesis
  10977..11132   -  CDS            lacZα (fragment): LacZα fragment of β-galactosidase; lacZ fragment
  11134..11253   +  CDS            B (fragment): PORTL_LAMBD - Experimental evidence at protein level: Swiss-Prot protein existence level 1. Forms the portal vertex of the capsid (PubMed:6228056, PubMed:6232391). This portal plays critical roles in head assembly, genome packaging, neck/tail attachment, and genome ejection (Probable). The portal protein multimerizes as a single ring-shaped homododecamer arranged around a central channel (PubMed:6232391). Binds to the terminase subunits to form the packaging machine (PubMed:7799432). From Escherichia phage lambda (Bacteriophage lambda).
  11743..12122   +  enhancer       CMV enhancer: human cytomegalovirus immediate early enhancer
  12124..3       +  promoter       chicken β-actin promoter (fragment) (across the origin): contains a 21-bp deletion relative to the standard chicken β-actin promoter
  12234..116     +  promoter       chicken β-actin promoter (fragment) (across the origin): No description available
>Addgene plasmid #167874 | NAX_CAGGS_CAS9_m4_KRAB_EYFP | addgene full sequence | sequence record 354084 | Addgene Partial NGS Result
GGGCGAGGCGGAGAGGTGCGGCGGCAGCCAATCAGAGCGGCGCGCTCCGAAAGTTTCCTTTTATGGCGAG
GCGGCGGCGGCGGCGGCCCTATAAAAAGCGAAGCGCGCGGCGGGCGGGAGTCGCTGCGCGCTGCCTTCGC
CCCGTGCCCCGCTCCGCCGCCGCCTCGCGCCGCCCGCCCCGGCTCTGACTGACCGCGTTACTCCCACAGG
TGAGCGGGCGGGACGGCCCTTCTCCTCCGGGCTGTAATTAGCGCTTGGTTTAATGACGGCTTGTTTCTTT
TCTGTGGCTGCGTGAAAGCCTTGAGGGGCTCCGGGAGGGCCCTTTGTGCGGGGGGAGCGGCTCGGGGGGT
GCGTGCGTGTGTGTGTGCGTGGGGAGCGCCGCGTGCGGCTCCGCGCTGCCCGGCGGCTGTGAGCGCTGCG
GGCGCGGCGCGGGGCTTTTTGCGCTCCGCAGTGTGCGCGAGGGGAGCGCGGCCGGGGGCGGTGCCCCGCG
GTGCGGGGGGGGCTGCGAGGGGAACAAAGGCTGCGTGCGGGGTGTGTGCGTGGGGGGGTGAGCAGGGGGT
GTGGGCGCGTCGGTCGGGCTGCAACCCCCCCTGCACCCCCCTCCCCGAGTTGCTGAGCACGGCCCGGCTT
CGGGTGCGGGGCTCCGTACGGGGCGTGGCGCGGGGCTCGCCGTGCCGGGCGGGGGGTGGCGGCAGGTGGG
GGTGCCGGGCGGGGCGGGGCCGCCTCGGGCCGGGGAGGGCTCGGGGGAGGGGCGCGGCGGCCCCCGGAGC
GCCGGCGGCTGTCGAGGCGCGGCGAGCCGCAGCCATTGCCTTTTATGGTAATCGTGCGAGAGGGCGCAGG
GACTTCCTTTGTCCCAAATCTGTGCGGAGCCGAAATCTGGGAGGCGCCGCCGCACCCCCTCTAGCGGGCG
CGGGGCGAAGCGGTGCGGCGCCGGCAGGAAGGAAATGGGCGGGGAGGGCCTTCGTGCGTCGCCGCGCCGC
CGTCCCCTTCTCCCTCTCCAGCCTCGGGGCTGTCCGCGGGGGGACGGCTGCCTTCGGGGGGGACGGGGCA
GGGCGGGGTTCGGCTTCTGGCGTGTGACCGGCGGCTCTAGAGCCTCTGCTAACCATGTTCATGCCTTCTT
CTTTTTCCTACAGCTCCTGGGCAACGTGCTGGTTATTGTGCTGTCTCATCATTTTGGCAAAGAATCTAGA
TACCCTCGTAAAGGTCTAGAGCTAGCGGATCGAACCCTTGCCACCATGGACAAGAAGTACTCCATTGGGC
TCGCTATCGGCACAAACAGCGTCGGCTGGGCCGTCATTACGGACGAGTACAAGGTGCCGAGCAAAAAATT
CAAAGTTCTGGGCAATACCGATCGCCACAGCATAAAGAAGAACCTCATTGGCGCCCTCCTGTTCGACTCC
GGGGAGACGGCCGAAGCCACGCGGCTCAAAAGAACAGCACGGCGCAGATATACCCGCAGAAAGAATCGGA
TCTGCTACCTGCAGGAGATCTTTAGTAATGAGATGGCTAAGGTGGATGACTCTTTCTTCCATAGGCTGGA
GGAGTCCTTTTTGGTGGAGGAGGATAAAAAGCACGAGCGCCACCCAATCTTTGGCAATATCGTGGACGAG
GTGGCGTACCATGAAAAGTACCCAACCATATATCATCTGAGGAAGAAGCTTGTAGACAGTACTGATAAGG
CTGACTTGCGGTTGATCTATCTCGCGCTGGCGCATATGATCAAATTTCGGGGACACTTCCTCATCGAGGG
GGACCTGAACCCAGACAACAGCGATGTCGACAAACTCTTTATCCAACTGGTTCAGACTTACAATCAGCTT
TTCGAAGAGAACCCGATCAACGCATCCGGAGTTGACGCCAAAGCAATCCTGAGCGCTAGGCTGTCCAAAT
CCCGGCGGCTCGAAAACCTCATCGCACAGCTCCCTGGGGAGAAGAAGAACGGCCTGTTTGGTAATCTTAT
CGCCCTGTCACTCGGGCTGACCCCCAACTTTAAATCTAACTTCGACCTGGCCGAAGATGCCAAGCTTCAA
CTGAGCAAAGACACCTACGATGATGATCTCGACAATCTGCTGGCCCAGATCGGCGACCAGTACGCAGACC
TTTTTTTGGCGGCAAAGAACCTGTCAGACGCCATTCTGCTGAGTGATATTCTGCGAGTGAACACGGAGAT
CACCAAAGCTCCGCTGAGCGCTAGTATGATCAAGCGCTATGATGAGCACCACCAAGACTTGACTTTGCTG
AAGGCCCTTGTCAGACAGCAACTGCCTGAGAAGTACAAGGAAATTTTCTTCGATCAGTCTAAAAATGGCT
ACGCCGGATACATTGACGGCGGAGCAAGCCAGGAGGAATTTTACAAATTTATTAAGCCCATCTTGGAAAA
AATGGACGGCACCGAGGAGCTGCTGGTAAAGCTTAACAGAGAAGATCTGTTGCGCAAACAGCGCACTTTC
GACAATGGAAGCATCCCCCACCAGATTCACCTGGGCGAACTGCACGCTATCCTCAGGCGGCAAGAGGATT
TCTACCCCTTTTTGAAAGATAACAGGGAAAAGATTGAGAAAATCCTCACATTTCGGATACCCTACTATGT
AGGCCCCCTCGCCCGGGGAAATTCCAGATTCGCGTGGATGACTCGCAAATCAGAAGAGACCATCACTCCC
TGGAACTTCGAGGAAGTCGTGGATAAGGGGGCCTCTGCCCAGTCCTTCATCGAAAGGATGACTAACTTTG
ATAAAAATCTGCCTAACGAAAAGGTGCTTCCTAAACACTCTCTGCTGTACGAGTACTTCACAGTTTATAA
CGAGCTCACCAAGGTCAAATACGTCACAGAAGGGATGAGAAAGCCAGCATTCCTGTCTGGAGAGCAGAAG
AAAGCTATCGTGGACCTCCTCTTCAAGACGAACCGGAAAGTTACCGTGAAACAGCTCAAAGAAGACTATT
TCAAAAAGATTGAATGTTTCGACTCTGTTGAAATCAGCGGAGTGGAGGATCGCTTCAACGCATCCCTGGG
AACGTATCACGATCTCCTGAAAATCATTAAAGACAAGGACTTCCTGGACAATGAGGAGAACGAGGACATT
CTTGAGGACATTGTCCTCACCCTTACGTTGTTTGAAGATAGGGAGATGATTGAAGAACGCTTGAAAACTT
ACGCTCATCTCTTCGACGACAAAGTCATGAAACAGCTCAAGAGGCGCCGATATACAGGATGGGGGCGGCT
GTCAAGAAAACTGATCAATGGGATCCGAGACAAGCAGAGTGGAAAGACAATCCTGGATTTTCTTAAGTCC
GATGGATTTGCCAACCGGAACTTCATGCAGTTGATCCATGATGACTCTCTCACCTTTAAGGAGGACATCC
AGAAAGCACAAGTTTCTGGCCAGGGGGACAGTCTTCACGAGCACATCGCTAATCTTGCAGGTAGCCCAGC
TATCAAAAAGGGAATACTGCAGACCGTTAAGGTCGTGGATGAACTCGTCAAAGTAATGGGAAGGCATAAG
CCCGAGAATATCGTTATCGAGATGGCCCGAGAGAACCAAACTACCCAGAAGGGACAGAAGAACAGTAGGG
AAAGGATGAAGAGGATTGAAGAGGGTATAAAAGAACTGGGGTCCCAAATCCTTAAGGAACACCCAGTTGA
AAACACCCAGCTTCAGAATGAGAAGCTCTACCTGTACTACCTGCAGAACGGCAGGGACATGTACGTGGAT
CAGGAACTGGACATCAATCGGCTCTCCGACTACGACGTGGCTGCTATCGTGCCCCAGTCTTTTCTCAAAG
ATGATTCTATTGATAATAAAGTGTTGACAAGATCCGATAAAGCTAGAGGGAAGAGTGATAACGTCCCCTC
AGAAGAAGTTGTCAAGAAAATGAAAAATTATTGGCGGCAGCTGCTGAACGCCAAACTGATCACACAACGG
AAGTTCGATAATCTGACTAAGGCTGAACGAGGTGGCCTGTCTGAGTTGGATAAAGCCGGCTTCATCAAAA
GGCAGCTTGTTGAGACACGCCAGATCACCAAGCACGTGGCCCAAATTCTCGATTCACGCATGAACACCAA
GTACGATGAAAATGACAAACTGATTCGAGAGGTGAAAGTTATTACTCTGAAGTCTAAGCTGGTCTCAGAT
TTCAGAAAGGACTTTCAGTTTTATAAGGTGAGAGAGATCAACAATTACCACCATGCGCATGATGCCTACC
TGAATGCAGTGGTAGGCACTGCACTTATCAAAAAATATCCCAAGCTTGAATCTGAATTTGTTTACGGAGA
CTATAAAGTGTACGATGTTAGGAAAATGATCGCAAAGTCTGAGCAGGAAATAGGCAAGGCCACCGCTAAG
TACTTCTTTTACAGCAATATTATGAATTTTTTCAAGACCGAGATTACACTGGCCAATGGAGAGATTCGGA
AGCGACCACTTATCGAAACAAACGGAGAAACAGGAGAAATCGTGTGGGACAAGGGTAGGGATTTCGCGAC
AGTCCGGAAGGTCCTGTCCATGCCGCAGGTGAACATCGTTAAAAAGACCGAAGTACAGACCGGAGGCTTC
TCCAAGGAAAGTATCCTCCCGAAAAGGAACAGCGACAAGCTGATCGCACGCAAAAAAGATTGGGACCCCA
AGAAATACGGCGGATTCGATTCTCCTACAGTCGCTTACAGTGTACTGGTTGTGGCCAAAGTGGAGAAAGG
GAAGTCTAAAAAACTCAAAAGCGTCAAGGAACTGCTGGGCATCACAATCATGGAGCGATCAAGCTTCGAA
AAAAACCCCATCGACTTTCTCGAGGCGAAAGGATATAAAGAGGTCAAAAAAGACCTCATCATTAAGCTTC
CCAAGTACTCTCTCTTTGAGCTTGAAAACGGCCGGAAACGAATGCTCGCTAGTGCGGGCGAGCTGCAGAA
AGGTAACGAGCTGGCACTGCCCTCTAAATACGTTAATTTCTTGTATCTGGCCAGCCACTATGAAAAGCTC
AAAGGGTCTCCCGAAGATAATGAGCAGAAGCAGCTGTTCGTGGAACAACACAAACACTACCTTGATGAGA
TCATCGAGCAAATAAGCGAATTCTCCAAAAGAGTGATCCTCGCCGACGCTAACCTCGATAAGGTGCTTTC
TGCTTACAATAAGCACAGGGATAAGCCCATCAGGGAGCAGGCAGAAAACATTATCCACTTGTTTACTCTG
ACCAACTTGGGCGCGCCTGCAGCCTTCAAGTACTTCGACACCACCATAGACAGAAAGCGGTACACCTCTA
CAAAGGAGGTCCTGGACGCCACACTGATTCATCAGTCAATTACGGGGCTCTATGAAACAAGAATCGACCT
CTCTCAGCTCGGTGGAGACAGCAGGGCTGACCCCAAGAAGAAGAGGAAGGTGAGTGGTGGAGGAAGTGGC
GGGTCAGGGTCGATGGACGCGAAATCACTTACGGCATGGTCGAGAACACTGGTTACGTTCAAGGACGTGT
TTGTGGACTTTACACGTGAGGAGTGGAAATTGCTGGATACTGCGCAACAAATTGTGTATCGAAATGTCAT
GCTTGAGAATTACAAGAACCTCGTCAGTCTCGGATACCAGTTGACGAAACCGGATGTGATCCTTAGGCTC
GAAAAGGGGGAAGAACCTTGGCTGGTATAGAAGAATTCGATCCCTACCGGTTAGTAATGAGTTTAAACGG
GGGAGGCTAACTGAAACACGGAAGGAGACAATACCGGAAGGAACCCGCGCTATGACGGCAATAAAAAGAC
AGAATAAAACGCACGGGTGTTGGGTCGTTTGTTCATAAACGCGGGGTTCGGTCCCAGGGCTGGCACTCTG
TCGATACCCCACCGAGACCCCATTGGGGCCAATACGCCCGCGTTTCTTCCTTTTCCCCACCCCACCCCCC
AAGTTCGGGTGAAGGCCCAGGGCTCGCAGCCAACGTCGGGGCGGCAGGCCCTGCCATAGCAGATCTGCGA
AATCGGATCCGCGGCCGCACTGATTCTAGCTGCAGAGGCTCCGGTGCCCGTCAGTGGGCAGAGCGCACAT
CGCCCACAGTCCCCGAGAAGTTGGGGGGAGGGGTCGGCAATTGAACCGGTGCCTAGAGAAGGTGGCGCGG
GGTAAACTGGGAAAGTGATGTCGTGTACTGGCTCCGCCTTTTTCCCGAGGGTGGGGGAGAACCGTATATA
AGTGCAGTAGTCGCCGTGAACGTTCTTTTTCGCAACGGGTTTGCCGCCAGAACACAGGATCCTCGAGCCA
CCATGGTGAGCAAGGGCGAGGAGCTGTTCACCGGGGTGGTGCCCATCCTGGTCGAGCTGGACGGCGACGT
AAACGGCCACAAGTTCAGCGTGTCCGGCGAGGGCGAGGGCGATGCCACCTACGGCAAGCTGACCCTGAAG
TTCATCTGCACCACCGGCAAGCTGCCCGTGCCCTGGCCCACCCTCGTGACCACCTTCGGCTACGGCCTGC
AGTGCTTCGCCCGCTACCCCGACCACATGAAGCAGCACGACTTCTTCAAGTCCGCCATGCCCGAAGGCTA
CGTCCAGGAGCGCACCATCTTCTTCAAGGACGACGGCAACTACAAGACCCGCGCCGAGGTGAAGTTCGAG
GGCGACACCCTGGTGAACCGCATCGAGCTGAAGGGCATCGACTTCAAGGAGGACGGCAACATCCTGGGGC
ACAAGCTGGAGTACAACTACAACAGCCACAACGTCTATATCATGGCCGACAAGCAGAAGAACGGCATCAA
GGTGAACTTCAAGATCCGCCACAACATCGAGGACGGCAGCGTGCAGCTCGCCGACCACTACCAGCAGAAC
ACCCCCATCGGCGACGGCCCCGTGCTGCTGCCCGACAACCACTACCTGAGCTACCAGTCCAAGCTGAGCA
AAGACCCCAACGAGAAGCGCGATCACATGGTCCTGCTGGAGTTCGTGACCGCCGCCGGGATCACTCTCGG
CATGGACGAGCTGTACAAGTAAGTTAACTTGTTTATTGCAGCTTATAATGGTTACAAATAAAGCAATAGC
ATCACAAATTTCACAAATAAAGCATTTTTTTCACTGCATTCTAGTTGTGGTTTGTCCAAACTCATCAATG
TATCTTATCATGTCTGGAATTGACTCAAATGATGTCAATTAGTCTATCAGAAGCTCATCTGGTCTCCCTT
CCGGGGGACAAGACATCCCTGTTTAATATTTAAACAGCAGTGTTCCCAAACTGGGTTCTTATATCCCTTG
CTCTGGTCAACCAGGTTGCAGGGTTTCCTGTCCTCACAGGAACGAAGTCCCTAAAGAAACAGTGGCAGCC
AGGTTTAGCCCCGGAATTGACTGGATTCCTTTTTTAGGGCCCATTGGTATGGCTTTTTCCCCGTATCCCC
CCAGGTGTCTGCAGGCTCAAAGAGCAGCGAGAAGCGTTCAGAGGAAAGCGATCCCGTGCCACCTTCCCCG
TGCCCGGGCTGTCCCCGCACGCTGCCGGCTCGGGGATGCGGGGGGAGCGCCGGACCGGAGCGGAGCCCCG
GGCGGCTCGCTGCTGCCCCCTAGCGGGGGAGGGACGTAATTACATCCCTGGGGGCTTTGGGGGGGGGCTG
TCCCTGATATCTATAACAAGAAAATATATATATAATAAGTTATCACGTAAGTAGAACATGAAATAACAAT
ATAATTATCGTATGAGTTAAATCTTAAAAGTCACGTAAAAGATAATCATGCGTCATTTTGACTCACGCGG
TCGTTATAGTTCAAAATCAGTGACACTTACCGCATTGACAAGCACGCCTCACGGGAGCTCCAAGCGGCGA
CTGAGATGTCCTAAATGCACAGCGACGGATTCGCGCTATTTAGAAAGAGAGAGCAATATTTCAAGAATGC
ATGCGTCAATTTTACGCAGACTATCTTTCTAGGGTTAATCTAGCTGCATCAGGATCATATCGTCGGGTCT
TTTTTCCGGCTCAGTCATCGCCCAAGCTGGCGCTATCTGGGCATCGGGGAGGAAGAAGCCCGTGCCTTTT
CCCGCGAGGTTGAAGCGGCATGGAAAGAGTTTGCCGAGGATGACTGCTGCTGCATTGACGTTGAGCGAAA
ACGCACGTTTACCATGATGATTCGGGAAGGTGTGGCCATGCACGCCTTTAACGGTGAACTGTTCGTTCAG
GCCACCTGGGATACCAGTTCGTCGCGGCTTTTCCGGACACAGTTCCGGATGGTCAGCCCGAAGCGCATCA
GCAACCCGAACAATACCGGCGACAGCCGGAACTGCCGTGCCGGTGTGCAGATTAATGACAGCGGTGCGGC
GCTGGGATATTACGTCAGCGAGGACGGGTATCCTGGCTGGATGCCGCAGAAATGGACATGGATACCCCGT
GAGTTACCCGGCGGGCGCGCTTGGCGTAATCATGGTCATAGCTGTTTCCTGTGTGAAATTGTTATCCGCT
CACAATTCCACACAACATACGAGCCGGAAGCATAAAGTGTAAAGCCTGGGGTGCCTAATGAGTGAGCTAA
CTCACATTAATTGCGTTGCGCTCACTGCCCGCTTTCCAGTCGGGAAACCTGTCGTGCCAGCTGCATTAAT
GAATCGGCCAACGCGCGGGGAGAGGCGGTTTGCGTATTGGGCGCTCTTCCGCTTCCTCGCTCACTGACTC
GCTGCGCTCGGTCGTTCGGCTGCGGCGAGCGGTATCAGCTCACTCAAAGGCGGTAATACGGTTATCCACA
GAATCAGGGGATAACGCAGGAAAGAACATGTGAGCAAAAGGCCAGCAAAAGGCCAGGAACCGTAAAAAGG
CCGCGTTGCTGGCGTTTTTCCATAGGCTCCGCCCCCCTGACGAGCATCACAAAAATCGACGCTCAAGTCA
GAGGTGGCGAAACCCGACAGGACTATAAAGATACCAGGCGTTTCCCCCTGGAAGCTCCCTCGTGCGCTCT
CCTGTTCCGACCCTGCCGCTTACCGGATACCTGTCCGCCTTTCTCCCTTCGGGAAGCGTGGCGCTTTCTC
ATAGCTCACGCTGTAGGTATCTCAGTTCGGTGTAGGTCGTTCGCTCCAAGCTGGGCTGTGTGCACGAACC
CCCCGTTCAGCCCGACCGCTGCGCCTTATCCGGTAACTATCGTCTTGAGTCCAACCCGGTAAGACACGAC
TTATCGCCACTGGCAGCAGCCACTGGTAACAGGATTAGCAGAGCGAGGTATGTAGGCGGTGCTACAGAGT
TCTTGAAGTGGTGGCCTAACTACGGCTACACTAGAAGAACAGTATTTGGTATCTGCGCTCTGCTGAAGCC
AGTTACCTTCGGAAAAAGAGTTGGTAGCTCTTGATCCGGCAAACAAACCACCGCTGGTAGCGGTGGTTTT
TTTGTTTGCAAGCAGCAGATTACGCGCAGAAAAAAAGGATCTCAAGAAGATCCTTTGATCTTTTCTACGG
GGTCTGACGCTCAGTGGAACGAAAACTCACGTTAAGGGATTTTGGTCATGAGATTATCAAAAAGGATCTT
CACCTAGATCCTTTTAAATTAAAAATGAAGTTTTAAATCAATCTAAAGTATATATGAGTAAACTTGGTCT
GACAGTTACCAATGCTTAATCAGTGAGGCACCTATCTCAGCGATCTGTCTATTTCGTTCATCCATAGTTG
CCTGACTCCCCGTCGTGTAGATAACTACGATACGGGAGGGCTTACCATCTGGCCCCAGTGCTGCAATGAT
ACCGCGAGACCCACGCTCACCGGCTCCAGATTTATCAGCAATAAACCAGCCAGCCGGAAGGGCCGAGCGC
AGAAGTGGTCCTGCAACTTTATCCGCCTCCATCCAGTCTATTAATTGTTGCCGGGAAGCTAGAGTAAGTA
GTTCGCCAGTTAATAGTTTGCGCAACGTTGTTGCCATTGCTACAGGCATCGTGGTGTCACGCTCGTCGTT
TGGTATGGCTTCATTCAGCTCCGGTTCCCAACGATCAAGGCGAGTTACATGATCCCCCATGTTGTGCAAA
AAAGCGGTTAGCTCCTTCGGTCCTCCGATCGTTGTCAGAAGTAAGTTGGCCGCAGTGTTATCACTCATGG
TTATGGCAGCACTGCATAATTCTCTTACTGTCATGCCATCCGTAAGATGCTTTTCTGTGACTGGTGAGTA
CTCAACCAAGTCATTCTGAGAATAGTGTATGCGGCGACCGAGTTGCTCTTGCCCGGCGTCAATACGGGAT
AATACCGCGCCACATAGCAGAACTTTAAAAGTGCTCATCATTGGAAAACGTTCTTCGGGGCGAAAACTCT
CAAGGATCTTACCGCTGTTGAGATCCAGTTCGATGTAACCCACTCGTGCACCCAACTGATCTTCAGCATC
TTTTACTTTCACCAGCGTTTCTGGGTGAGCAAAAACAGGAAGGCAAAATGCCGCAAAAAAGGGAATAAGG
GCGACACGGAAATGTTGAATACTCATACTCTTCCTTTTTCAATATTATTGAAGCATTTATCAGGGTTATT
GTCTCATGAGCGGATACATATTTGAATGTATTTAGAAAAATAAACAAATAGGGGTTCCGCGCACATTTCC
CCGAAAAGTGCCACCTAAATTGTAAGCGTTAATATTTTGTTAAAATTCGCGTTAAATTTTTGTTAAATCA
GCTCATTTTTTAACCAATAGGCCGAAATCGGCAAAATCCCTTATAAATCAAAAGAATAGACCGAGATAGG
GT
[37 nt withheld, positions 10643-10679]
AAAGAACGTGGACTCCAACGTCAAAGG
[49 nt withheld, positions 10707-10755]
T
[91 nt withheld, positions 10757-10847]
G
[124 nt withheld, positions 10849-10972]
CCCATTCGCCATTCAGGCTGCGCAACTGTTGGGAAGGGCGATCGGTGCGGGCCTCTTCGCTATTACGCCA
GCTGGCGAAAGGGGGATGTGCTGCAAGGCGATTAAGTTGGGTAACGCCAGGGTTTTCCCAGTCACGACGT
TGTAAAACGACGGCCAGTGAGCGCGCCTCGTTCATTCACGTTTTTGAACCCGTGGAGGACGGGCAGACTC
GCGGTGCAAATGTGTTTTACAGCGTGATGGAGCAGATGAAGATGCTCGACACGCTGCAGAACACGCAGCT
AGATTAACCCTAGAAAGATAATCATATTGTGACGTACGTTAAAGATAATCATGTGTAAAATTGACGCATG
TGTTTTATCGGTCTGTATATCGAGGTTTATTTATTAATTTGAATAGATATTAAGTTTTATTATATTTACA
CTTACATACTAATAATAAATTCAACAAACAATTTATTTATGTTTATTTATTTATTAAAAAAAACAAAAAC
TCAAAATTTCTTCTATAAAGTAACAAAACTTTTATGAGGGACAGCCCCCCCCCAAAGCCCCCAGGGATGT
AATTACGTCCCTCCCCCGCTAGGGGGCAGCAGCGAGCCGCCCGGGGCTCCGCTCCGGTCCGGCGCTCCCC
CCGCATCCCCGAGCCGGCAGCGTGCGGGGACAGCCCGGGCACGGGGAAGGTGGCACGGGATCGCTTTCCT
CTGAACGCTTCTCGCTGCTCTTTGAGCCTGCAGACACCTGGGGGGATACGGGGAAAAGGCCTCCACGGCC
GACATTGATTATTGACTAGTTATTAATAGTAATCAATTACGGGGTCATTAGTTCATAGCCCATATATGGA
GTTCCGCGTTACATAACTTACGGTAAATGGCCCGCCTGGCTGACCGCCCAACGACCCCCGCCCATTGACG
TCAATAATGACGTATGTTCCCATAGTAACGCCAATAGGGACTTTCCATTGACGTCAATGGGTGGAGTATT
TACGGTAAACTGCCCACTTGGCAGTACATCAAGTGTATCATATGCCAAGTACGCCCCCTATTGACGTCAA
TGACGGTAAATGGCCCGCCTGGCATTATGCCCAGTACATGACCTTATGGGACTTTCCTACTTGGCAGTAC
ATCTACGTATTAGTCATCGCTATTACCATGGTCGAGGTGAGCCCCACGTTCTGCTTCACTCTCCCCATCT
CCCCCCCCTCCCCACCCCCAATTTTGTATTTATTTATTTTTTAATTATTTTGTGCAGCGATGGGGGCGGG
GGGGGGG
